>Addgene plasmid #156601 | pD649-HAsp-CD48-Fc(DAPA)-AviTag-6xHis | addgene full sequence | sequence record 420969 | Addgene NGS Result
TGGGGACTTTCCACACCTGGTTGCTGACTAATTGAGATGCATGCTTTGCATACTTCTGCCTGCTGGGGAG
CCTGGGGACTTTCCACACCCTAACTGACACACATTCCACAGAATTAATTCGCGTTAAATTTTTGTTAAAT
CAGCTCATTTTTTAACCAATAGGCCGAAATCGGCAAAATCCCTTATAAATCAAAAGAATAGACCGAGATA
GGGTTGAGTGTTGTGATGCAATTTCCTCATTTTATTAGGAAAGGACAGTGGGAGTGGCACCTTCCAGGGT
CAAGGAAGGCACGGGGGAGGGGCAAACAACAGATGGCTGGCAACTAGAAGGCACAGTCGAGGCTGATTTT
CTCTATCTATTTATTTTACTACTCAAGACTATCTTGCAAAGTAGAAGAACCCTGTCTGCAGTATGACGAC
CGTGTATACCCGATTGGCTTACCGGGTAACGCGTTGTGCCAGTGACTACAGGCCGGCCTTAGTGGTGATG
GTGGTGGTGTTCATGCCACTCAATCTTCTGAGCCTCGAAAATATCATTAAGACCGCTGCCGCCGGGGCTC
AGGCTCAGGGACTTCTGGGTGTAGTGGTTGTGCAGGGCCTCGTGCATCACGCTGCAGCTGAACACGTTGC
CCTGCTGCCACCTGGACTTGTCCACGGTCAGCTTGCTGTACAGGAAGAAGCTGCCGTCGCTGTCCAGCAC
TGGGGGGGTGGTCTTGTAGTTGTTCTCGGGCTGGCCGTTGCTCTCCCACTCCACGGCGATATCGCTGGGG
TAGAAGCCCTTCACCAGACAGGTCAGGGACACCTGGTTCTTGGTCATCTCCTCCCGGCTGGGGGGCAGGG
TGTACACCTGGGGCTCCCGTGGCTGGCCCTTGGCCTTGCTGATTGTCTTTTCGATTGGGGCAGCCAGGGC
CTTGTTGGAGACTTTGCACTTGTATTCTTTGCCGTTCAGCCAGTCCTGGTGCAGCACGGTCAGCACGGAC
ACCACCCTGTAGGTGCTGTTGTACTGCTCCTCTCTGGGCTTGGTCTTGGCGTTGTGCACCTCCACGCCGT
CCACGTACCAGTTGAACTTCACCTCTGGGTCCTCGTGGGACACGGCCACCACCACGCAGGTCACCTCGGG
GGTCCTGCTGATCATCAGGGTGTCCTTGGGCTTGGGGGGGAACAGGAACACGGAAGGCCCTCCCAGCAGT
TCTGGAGCTGGGCAGGGGGGGCAGGTGTGGGTCTTGTCGCCGCCCGGCGCGCCAAGTGTGCATGGAGGGC
TCAGACACACGGTGCCATTCTTGCTGGACACGCTGTTGGACACCTGGCATGTGTAGCACCGGCTGTAGTT
GTGGGGCATCAGTGTGGTTTCCAGCACGCTGTTCTGCAGTTCTTTTGGAAAGGGCCGCTTGTCGCCGTAC
CAAGTGTAGTTCACGCTCTCGCCAGGGATCACGCAGCTCAGCTTCAGGTAGCAGTTGTCGTCCATGTCCT
CAATCTTCTCGATCTTGATCACAGGCTTAGGCACAGGGTCCAGCACCTGGAGCTTGATCTTCCACTCTTG
CTCGTTGCCGGTTTTCTTCAGCACCCGCATGATGTAGGTGCTGTTGTCCTCTTTCTGCACCTTGCTGATA
TACAGGGCGCCAGACTGAGGATCGAGCCGCACTCTGCCCTTGAACTTGCTCTCGAAGTACTTGGACTTCC
GGCTGTCCCATTCCACGATTTTCTGGTCGAAGGTGTAGAACCAGGTCAGCTGCTTGTAGTTCTCAGGCAG
GCTCTCAGAGATGTTCAGGGTCACGTTGCTGCCGGACACCACTGTCATATGCACCAGATGTCCTTGGGCG
GCCGCAGCGAACACCAGGCAGAAGATGTAGCTCAGGGCAATGATGGTCTTCATGGTGGCGCTAGCAGGCG
CGTTTTCGATAGAACCGAGGTGCAGTTGGACCTGGGAGTGGACACCTGTGGAGAGAAAGGCAAAGTGGAT
GTTATTCTATAGTGTCACCTAAATCGTATGTGTATGATACATAAGGTTATGTATTAATTGTAGCCGCGTT
CTAACGAAGCCAAGGGGGTGGGCCTATAGACTCTATAGGCGGTACTTACGTCACTCTTGGCACGGGGAAT
CCGCGTTCCAATGCACCGTTCCCGGCCGCGGAGGCTGGATCGGTCCCGGTGTCTTCTATGGAGGTCAAAA
CAGCGTGGATGGCGTCTCCAGGCGATCTGACGGTTCACTAAACGAGCTCTGCTTATATAGACCTCCCACC
GTACACGCCTACCGCCCATTTGCGTCAATGGGGCGGAGTTGTTACGACATTTTGGAAAGTCCCGTTGATT
TTGGTGCCAAAACAAACTCCCATTGACGTCAATGGGGTGGAGACTTGGAAATCCCCGTGAGTCAAACCGC
TATCCACGCCCATTGATGTACTGCCAAAACCGCATCACCATGGTAATAGCGATGACTAATACGTAGATGT
ACTGCCAAGTAGGAAAGTCCCATAAGGTCATGTACTGGGCATAATGCCAGGCGGGCCATTTACCGTCATT
GACGTCAATAGGGGGCGTACTTGGCATATGATACACTTGATGTACTGCCAAGTGGGCAGTTTACCGTAAA
TACTCCACCCATTGACGTCAATGGAAAGTCCCTATTGGCGTTACTATGGGAACATACGTCATTATTGACG
TCAATGGGCGGGGGTCGTTGGGCGGTCAGCCAGGCGGGCCATTTACCGTAAGTTATGTAACGCGGAACTC
CATATATGGGCTATGAACTAATGACCCCGTAATTGATTACTATTAATAACTAGTCAATAATCAATGCCAA
CATGGCGGTCATATTGGACATGAGCCAATATAAATGTACATATTATGATATAGATACAACGTATGCAATG
GCCAATAGCCAATATTGATTTATGCTATATAACCAATGAATAATATGGCTAATGGCCAATATTGAGTCAA
CGCCACTGTGCATGAAGCTCGTAATTGTTATCCGCTCACAATTAAGGGCGACACAAAATTTATTCTAAAT
GATAATAAATACTGATAACATCTTATAGTTTGTATTATATTTTGTATTATCGTTGACATGTATAATTTTG
ATATCAAAAACTGATTTTCCCTTTATTATTTTCGAGATTTATTTTCTTAATTCTCTTTAACAAACTAGAA
ATATTGTATATACAAAAAATCATAAATAATAGATGAATAGTTTAATTATAGGTGTTCATCAATCGAAAAA
GCAACGTATCTTATTTAAAGTGCGTTGCTTTTTTCTCATTTATAAGGTTAAATAATTCTCATATATCAAG
CAAAGTGACAGGCGCCCTTAAATATTCTGACAAATGCTCTTTCCCTAAACTCCCCCCATAAAAAAACCCG
CCGAAGCGGGTTTTTACGTTATTTGCGGATTAACGATTACTCGTTATCAGAACCGCCCAGGGGGCCCGAG
CTTAAGACTGGCCGTCGTTTTACAACACAGAAAGAGTTTGTAGAAACGCAAAAAGGCCATCCGTCAGGGG
CCTTCTGCTTAGTTTGATGCCTGGCAGTTCCCTACTCTCGCCTTCCGCTTCCTCGCTCACTGACTCGCTG
CGCTCGGTCGTTCGGCTGCGGCGAGCGGTATCAGCTCACTCAAAGGCGGTAATACGGTTATCCACAGAAT
CAGGGGATAACGCAGGAAAGAACATGTGAGCAAAAGGCCAGCAAAAGGCCAGGAACCGTAAAAAGGCCGC
GTTGCTGGCGTTTTTCCATAGGCTCCGCCCCCCTGACGAGCATCACAAAAATCGACGCTCAAGTCAGAGG
TGGCGAAACCCGACAGGACTATAAAGATACCAGGCGTTTCCCCCTGGAAGCTCCCTCGTGCGCTCTCCTG
TTCCGACCCTGCCGCTTACCGGATACCTGTCCGCCTTTCTCCCTTCGGGAAGCGTGGCGCTTTCTCATAG
CTCACGCTGTAGGTATCTCAGTTCGGTGTAGGTCGTTCGCTCCAAGCTGGGCTGTGTGCACGAACCCCCC
GTTCAGCCCGACCGCTGCGCCTTATCCGGTAACTATCGTCTTGAGTCCAACCCGGTAAGACACGACTTAT
CGCCACTGGCAGCAGCCACTGGTAACAGGATTAGCAGAGCGAGGTATGTAGGCGGTGCTACAGAGTTCTT
GAAGTGGTGGGCTAACTACGGCTACACTAGAAGAACAGTATTTGGTATCTGCGCTCTGCTGAAGCCAGTT
ACCTTCGGAAAAAGAGTTGGTAGCTCTTGATCCGGCAAACAAACCACCGCTGGTAGCGGTGGTTTTTTTG
TTTGCAAGCAGCAGATTACGCGCAGAAAAAAAGGATCTCAAGAAGATCCTTTGATCTTTTCTACGGGGTC
TGACGCTCAGTGGAACGACGCGCGCGTAACTCACGTTAAGGGATTTTGGTCATGAGCAAGGGGTGTTATG
AGCCATATTCAGGTATAAATGGGCTCGCGATAATGTTCAGAATTGGTTAATTGGTTGTAACACTGACCCC
TATTTGTTTATTTTTCTAAATACATTCAAATATGTATCCGCTCATGAGACAATAACCCTGATAAATGCTT
CAATAATATTGAAAAAGGAAGAATATGAGTATTCAACATTTCCGTGTCGCCCTTATTCCCTTTTTTGCGG
CATTTTGCCTTCCTGTTTTTGCTCACCCAGAAACGCTGGTGAAAGTAAAAGATGCTGAAGATCAGTTGGG
TGCACGAGTGGGTTACATCGAACTGGATCTCAACAGCGGTAAGATCCTTGAGAGTTTTCGCCCCGAAGAA
CGTTTTCCAATGATGAGCACTTTTAAAGTTCTGCTATGTGGCGCGGTATTATCCCGTATTGACGCCGGGC
AAGAGCAACTCGGTCGCCGCATACACTATTCTCAGAATGACTTGGTTGAGTACTCACCAGTCACAGAAAA
GCATCTTACGGATGGCATGACAGTAAGAGAATTATGCAGTGCTGCCATAACCATGAGTGATAACACTGCG
GCCAACTTACTTCTGACAACGATCGGAGGACCGAAGGAGCTAACCGCTTTTTTGCACAACATGGGGGATC
ATGTAACTCGCCTTGATCGTTGGGAACCGGAGCTGAATGAAGCCATACCAAACGACGAGCGTGACACCAC
GATGCCTGTAGCGATGGCAACAACGTTGCGCAAACTATTAACTGGCGAACTACTTACTCTAGCTTCCCGG
CAACAATTAATAGACTGGATGGAGGCGGATAAAGTTGCAGGACCACTTCTGCGCTCGGCCCTTCCGGCTG
GCTGGTTTATTGCTGATAAATCCGGAGCCGGTGAGCGTGGTTCTCGCGGTATCATCGCAGCGCTGGGGCC
AGATGGTAAGCCCTCCCGTATCGTAGTTATCTACACGACGGGGAGTCAGGCAACTATGGATGAACGAAAT
AGACAGATCGCTGAGATAGGTGCCTCACTGATTAAGCATTGGTAATGACCATGATTACGCCAAGCTCTAG
CTAGAGGTCGACGGTATACAGACATGATAAGATACATTGATGAGTTTGGACAAACCACAACTAGAATGCA
GTGAAAAAAATGCTTTATTTGTGAAATTTGTGATGCTATTGCTTTATTTGTAACCATTATAAGCTGCAAT
AAACAAGTTGGGGTGGGCGAAGAACTCCAGCATGAGATCCCCGCGCTGGAGGATCATCCAGCCGGCGTCC
CGGAAAACGATTCCGAAGCCCAACCTTTCATAGAAGGCGGCGGTGGAATCGAAATCTCGTAGCACGTGTC
AGGCACCGGGCTTGCGGGTCATGCACCAGGTGCGCGGTCCTTCGGGCACCTCGACGTCGGCGGTGACGGT
GAAGCCGAGCCGCTCGTAGAAGGGGAGGTTGCGGGGCGCGGATGTCTCCAGGAAGGCGGGCACCCCGGCG
CGCTCGGCCGCCTCCACTCCGGGGAGCACGACGGCGCTGCCCAGACCCTTGCCCTGGTGGTCGGGCGAGA
CGCCGACGGTGGCCAGGAACCACGCGGGCTCCTTGGGCCGGTGCGGCGCCAGGAGGCCTTCCATCTGTTG
CTGCGCGGCCAGCCGGGAACCGCTCAACTCGGCCATGCGCGGGCCGATCTCGGCGAACACCGCCCCCGCT
TCGACGCTCTCCGGCGTGGTCCAGACCGCCACCGCGGCGCCGTCGTCCGCGACCCACACCTTGCCGATGT
CGAGCCCGACGCGCGTGAGGAAGAGTTCTTGCAGCTCGGTGACCCGCTCGATGTGGCGGTCCGGATCGAC
GGTGTGGCGCGTGGCGGGGTAGTCGGCGAACGCGGCGGCGAGGGTGCGTACGGCCCTGGGGACGTCGTCG
CGGGTGGCGAGGCGCACCGTGGGCTTGTACTCGGTCATGGTTTAGTTCCTCACCTTGTCGTATTATACTA
TGCCGATATACTATGCCGATGATTAATTGTCAACACGTGCTGATCAGATCCGAAAATGGATATACAAGCT
CCCGGGAGCTTTTTGCAAAAGCCTAGGCCTCCAAAAAAGCCTCCTCACTACTTCTGGAATAGCTCAGAGG
CAGAGGCGGCCTCGGCCTCTGCATAAATAAAAAAAATTAGTCAGCCATGGGGCGGAGAATGGGCGGAACT
GGGCGGAGTTAGGGGCGGGATGGGCGGAGTTAGGGGCGGGACTATGGTTGCTGACTAATTGAGATGCATG
CTTTGCATACTTCTGCCTGCTGGGGAGCC
Features (pLannotate 1.2.2; 20 found; start..end, strand, type, name):
    116..224     -  rep_origin     f1 ori (fragment): f1 bacteriophage origin of replication; arrow indicates direction of (+) strand synthesis
    225..336     -  polyA_signal   bGH poly(A) signal: bovine growth hormone polyadenylation signal
    551..1381    -  CDS            IGHG2 (fragment): IGHG2_HUMAN - Experimental evidence at protein level: Swiss-Prot protein existence level 1. Constant region of immunoglobulin heavy chains. Immunoglobulins, also known as antibodies, are membrane-bound or secreted glycoproteins produced by B lymphocytes. In the recognition phase of humoral immunity, the membrane-bound immunoglobulins serve as receptors which, upon binding of a specific antigen, trigger the clonal expansion and differentiation of B lymphocytes into immunoglobulins- secreting plasma cells. Secreted immunoglobulins mediate the effector phase of humoral immunity, which results in
   1925..1962    -  CDS            IgH signal sequence (fragment): signal sequence from the mouse immunoglobulin heavy chain variable region
   1966..1984    -  promoter       SP6 promoter: promoter for bacteriophage SP6 RNA polymerase
   2036..2079    -  intron         CMV intron (fragment): modified intron A from human cytomegalovirus
   2215..2418    -  promoter       CMV promoter: human cytomegalovirus (CMV) immediate early promoter
   2419..2722    -  enhancer       CMV enhancer: human cytomegalovirus immediate early enhancer
   2965..2981    -  protein_bind   lac operator: The lac repressor binds to the lac operator to inhibit transcription in E. coli. This inhibition can be relieved by adding lactose or isopropyl-β-D-thiogalactopyranoside (IPTG). lac repressor encoded by lacI
   3437..3456    +  CDS            lacZα (fragment): LacZα fragment of β-galactosidase; lacZ fragment
   3481..3498    -  terminator     rrnB T2 terminator (fragment): transcription terminator T2 from the E. coli rrnB gene
   3723..4311    -  rep_origin     ori: high-copy-number ColE1/pMB1/pBR322/pUC origin of replication
   4422..4446    +  CDS            KanR (fragment): aminoglycoside phosphotransferase; aph(3')-Ia; confers resistance to kanamycin
   4476..4572    +  promoter       AmpR promoter (fragment): bla
   4575..5435    +  CDS            AmpR: β-lactamase; bla; confers resistance to ampicillin, carbenicillin, and related antibiotics
   5488..5609    -  polyA_signal   SV40 poly(A) signal: SV40 polyadenylation signal
   5604..5729    -  CDS            ble (fragment): BLE_KLEPN - Experimental evidence at protein level: Swiss-Prot protein existence level 1. Binding protein with a strong affinity to the bleomycin family of antibiotics. Binds to CL990; an antimitotic-antibiotic compound. From Klebsiella pneumoniae.
   5739..6338    -  CDS            PuroR (fragment): puromycin N-acetyltransferase; pac from Streptomyces; confers resistance to puromycin
   6357..6404    -  promoter       EM7 promoter: synthetic bacterial promoter&nbsp
   6452..102     -  promoter       SV40 promoter (across the origin): SV40 enhancer and early promoter
