[The description below was written by a language model from this plasmid's Addgene catalogue record and pLannotate feature annotations shown in this document.]
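Description:
pD649-HAsp-CD48-Fc(DAPA)-AviTag-6xHis is a mammalian expression plasmid built on the pD649 backbone for producing the extracellular domain of human CD48 (SLAMF2) as a secreted Fc fusion protein. It is propagated in E. coli as a high-copy plasmid through a ColE1/pUC-type origin and selected with ampicillin via the β-lactamase gene. The sequenced record is 6,679 nt, consistent with the stated backbone plus the 573 bp insert.

Expression is driven by the CMV immediate early enhancer and promoter, followed by a fragment of CMV intron A and an SP6 promoter that also offers a site for in vitro transcription and sequencing. The "HAsp" in the name indicates an N-terminal signal peptide. The annotation software labels a short stretch in this position as a fragment of an immunoglobulin heavy chain signal sequence, so its exact identity is not resolved by the record. The synthesized CD48 ectodomain sits between preserved NotI and AscI sites, in frame with a backbone-encoded human IgG Fc carrying the D265A and P329A (DAPA) substitutions, which are generally used to reduce Fc effector binding. The feature table matches this region to an IGHG2 fragment, though the catalogue only says human IgG. An AviTag for site-specific biotinylation and a 6xHis tag for metal-affinity purification follow but are not separately annotated, and a bGH polyadenylation signal ends the transcript. A second cassette, with SV40 and EM7 promoters, a puromycin resistance sequence annotated as a fragment and an SV40 poly(A) signal, would suggest puromycin selection in mammalian cells, but the record does not confirm this. The remaining small fragments (f1 ori, KanR, ble, lacZα) appear to be backbone remnants.

The plasmid belongs to a collection made for mapping interactions among human immunoglobulin-superfamily cell-surface proteins. The depositor notes that some members may carry an IS4-like transposase insertion upstream of the CMV promoter; none is annotated here.
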