Addgene plasmid #156601: pD649-HAsp-CD48-Fc(DAPA)-AviTag-6xHis
Purpose: Mammalian expression of cell-surface protein extracellular domain fused to Fc(DAPA)-Avi-6xHis. Protein is secreted from cells.
Depositing lab: Chris Garcia. Depositing organization: Stanford University. Publication: A Human IgSF Cell-Surface Interactome Reveals a Complex Network of Protein-Protein Interactions. Wojtowicz WM, Vielmetter J, Fernandes RA, Siepe DH, Eastman CL, Chisholm GB, Cox S, Klock H, Anderson PW, Rue SM, Miller JJ, Glaser SM, Bragstad ML, Vance J, Lam AW, Lesley SA, Zinn K, Garcia KC. Cell. 2020 Aug 20;182(4):1027-1043.e17. doi: 10.1016/j.cell.2020.07.025. PubMed 32822567.
Backbone
  Vector backbone: pD649
  Backbone size w/o insert (bp): 6106
  Vector type: Mammalian Expression
Growth in bacteria
  Bacterial resistance: Ampicillin, 100 μg/mL
  Growth temperature: 37°C
  Growth strain: DH5alpha
  Copy number: High Copy
Gene/Insert
  Gene/Insert name: CD48
  Species: H. sapiens (human)
  Insert size (bp): 573
  Mutation: Fc region of human IgG contains D265A and P329A mutations (DAPA)
  Entrez Gene: CD48 (a.k.a. BCM1, BLAST, BLAST1, MEM-102, SLAMF2, hCD48, mCD48)
  Promoter: CMV/SP6
  Tag / fusion protein: Fc(DAPA)-AviTag-6xHis (C terminal on backbone)
  Cloning method: Restriction Enzyme; 5′ cloning site GCGGCCGC (not destroyed); 3′ cloning site GGCGCGCC (not destroyed)
  Sequencing primers: 5′ ATTTAGGTGACACTATAG; 3′ CACGTACCAGTTGAACTTCACC
Resource information
  A portion of this plasmid was derived from a plasmid made by: synthesis by ThermoFisher
Terms and licenses: Academic/Nonprofit Terms; Industry Terms: Not Available to Industry
Depositor comments: Some plasmids in this collection may have an IS4-like element ISVsa5 family transposase upstream of the CMV promoter.
How to cite: pD649-HAsp-CD48-Fc(DAPA)-AviTag-6xHis was a gift from Chris Garcia (Addgene plasmid # 156601 ; http://n2t.net/addgene:156601 ; RRID:Addgene_156601)
